>Addgene plasmid #220669 | AiP1841 - pAAV-AiE2469m-minBG-SYFP2-WPRE-BGHpA | addgene full sequence | sequence record 462002 | Addgene NGS Result
CCTGCAGGCAGCTGCGCGCTCGCTCGCTCACTGAGGCCGCCCGGGCGTCGGGCGACCTTTGGTCGCCCGG
CCTCAGTGAGCGAGCGAGCGCGCAGAGAGGGAGTGGCCAACTCCATCACTAGGGGTTCCTGCGGCCGCAC
GCGTTGTAAGAGTAATAATCGATCCTACAGCTCGAAAGGAAGGAAAAAAAGAAAAGAAAAGAAAACAGAA
ATTCCTTTTCAAAACAAAATGCTCACCCTGACTCACTCAGGGAAGGAGCCAAGGTTTCTGATGTAGGGCA
CTGTCTCTCCGCCTGCTTTTCGCCTTCATCATCTGCTACCCTTAAAAAATGCTACCAACCACATGGGGAA
GAGTTCATATCCCTCCTCTCTTGTTTCCTGGCTCCCTTCCAGCCTTTGACTTGTCATACTGATGGGTGAG
ATGCCTTTCATACTGGCATAGGACACAGAGCGGATGCCTCCCTTATGTTATCCAGCAGACCCAGGGAGTG
GAGCCGCTCAGTACTGGAGCCTCCTTTCAGCTTGGGAACATTGGTGCCACCAAGTTCAGCGGCCTGGCTT
TTAGATAACCTTCCGGAGCTCGGGCTGGGCATAAAAGTCAGGGCAGAGCCATCTATTGCTTACATTTGCT
TCTGGGATCCAGATCTTTCGAAGCTAGCGCTACCGGTCGCCACCATGGTGAGCAAGGGCGAGGAGCTGTT
CACCGGGGTGGTGCCCATCCTGGTCGAGCTGGACGGCGACGTAAACGGCCACAAGTTCAGCGTGTCCGGC
GAGGGCGAGGGCGATGCCACCTACGGCAAGCTGACCCTGAAGCTGATCTGCACCACCGGCAAGCTGCCCG
TGCCCTGGCCCACCCTCGTGACCACCCTGGGCTACGGCGTGCAGTGCTTCGCCCGCTACCCCGACCACAT
GAAGCAGCACGACTTCTTCAAGTCCGCCATGCCCGAAGGCTACGTCCAGGAGCGCACCATCTTCTTCAAG
GACGACGGCAACTACAAGACCCGCGCCGAGGTGAAGTTCGAGGGCGACACCCTGGTGAACCGCATCGAGC
TGAAGGGCATCGACTTCAAGGAGGACGGCAACATCCTGGGGCACAAGCTGGAGTACAACTACAACAGCCA
CAACGTCTATATCACCGCCGACAAGCAGAAGAACGGCATCAAGGCCAACTTCAAGATCCGCCACAACATC
GAGGACGGCGGCGTGCAGCTCGCCGACCACTACCAGCAGAACACCCCCATCGGCGACGGCCCCGTGCTGC
TGCCCGACAACCACTACCTGAGCTACCAGTCCAAGCTGAGCAAAGACCCCAACGAGAAGCGCGATCACAT
GGTCCTGCTGGAGTTCGTGACCGCCGCCGGGATCACTCTCGGCATGGACGAGCTGTACAAGTAAGTCGAC
GGCGCGCCGCGGCCGCGAATTCGATATCATAATCAACCTCTGGATTACAAAATTTGTGAAAGATTGACTG
GTATTCTTAACTATGTTGCTCCTTTTACGCTATGTGGATACGCTGCTTTAATGCCTTTGTATCATGCTAT
TGCTTCCCGTATGGCTTTCATTTTCTCCTCCTTGTATAAATCCTGGTTAGTTCTTGCCACGGCGGAACTC
ATCGCCGCCTGCCTTGCCCGCTGCTGGACAGGGGCTCGGCTGTTGGGCACTGACAATTCCGTGGCTCGAG
AGATCTTCGACTGTGCCTTCTAGTTGCCAGCCATCTGTTGTTTGCCCCTCCCCCGTGCCTTCCTTGACCC
TGGAAGGTGCCACTCCCACTGTCCTTTCCTAATAAAATGAGGAAATTGCATCGCATTGTCTGAGTAGGTG
TCATTCTATTCTGGGGGGTGGGGTGGGGCAGGACAGCAAGGGGGAGGATTGGGAAGACAATAGCAGGCAT
GAGATCTCACGTGCGGACCGAGCGGCCGCAGGAACCCCTAGTGATGGAGTTGGCCACTCCCTCTCTGCGC
GCTCGCTCGCTCACTGAGGCCGGGCGACCAAAGGTCGCCCGACGCCCGGGCTTTGCCCGGGCGGCCTCAG
TGAGCGAGCGAGCGCGCAGCTGCCTGCAGGGGCGCCTGATGCGGTATTTTCTCCTTACGCATCTGTGCGG
TATTTCACACCGCATA
[95 nt withheld, positions 2117-2211]
T
[46 nt withheld, positions 2213-2258]
C
[141 nt withheld, positions 2260-2400]
CCTTTGACGTTGGAGTCCACGTTCTTT
[37 nt withheld, positions 2428-2464]
ACTCTATCTCGGGCTATTCTTTTGATTTATAAGGGATTTTGCCGATTTCGGTCTATTGGTTAAAAAATGA
GCTGATTTAACAAAAATTTAACGCGAATTTTAACAAAATATTAACGTTTACAATTTTATGGTGCACTCTC
AGTACAATCTGCTCTGATGCCGCATAGTTAAGCCAGCCCCGACACCCGCCAACACCCGCTGACGCGCCCT
GACGGGCTTGTCTGCTCCCGGCATCCGCTTACAGACAAGCTGTGACCGTCTCCGGGAGCTGCATGTGTCA
GAGGTTTTCACCGTCATCACCGAAACGCGCGAGACGAAAGGGCCTCGTGATACGCCTATTTTTATAGGTT
AATGTCATGATAATAATGGTTTCTTAGACGTCAGGTGGCACTTTTCGGGGAAATGTGCGCGGAACCCCTA
TTTGTTTATTTTTCTAAATACATTCAAATATGTATCCGCTCATGAGACAATAACCCTGATAAATGCTTCA
ATAATATTGAAAAAGGAAGAGTATGAGTATTCAACATTTCCGTGTCGCCCTTATTCCCTTTTTTGCGGCA
TTTTGCCTTCCTGTTTTTGCTCACCCAGAAACGCTGGTGAAAGTAAAAGATGCTGAAGATCAGTTGGGTG
CACGAGTGGGTTACATCGAACTGGATCTCAACAGCGGTAAGATCCTTGAGAGTTTTCGCCCCGAAGAACG
TTTTCCAATGATGAGCACTTTTAAAGTTCTGCTATGTGGCGCGGTATTATCCCGTATTGACGCCGGGCAA
GAGCAACTCGGTCGCCGCATACACTATTCTCAGAATGACTTGGTTGAGTACTCACCAGTCACAGAAAAGC
ATCTTACGGATGGCATGACAGTAAGAGAATTATGCAGTGCTGCCATAACCATGAGTGATAACACTGCGGC
CAACTTACTTCTGACAACGATCGGAGGACCGAAGGAGCTAACCGCTTTTTTGCACAACATGGGGGATCAT
GTAACTCGCCTTGATCGTTGGGAACCGGAGCTGAATGAAGCCATACCAAACGACGAGCGTGACACCACGA
TGCCTGTAGCAATGGCAACAACGTTGCGCAAACTATTAACTGGCGAACTACTTACTCTAGCTTCCCGGCA
ACAATTAATAGACTGGATGGAGGCGGATAAAGTTGCAGGACCACTTCTGCGCTCGGCCCTTCCGGCTGGC
TGGTTTATTGCTGATAAATCTGGAGCCGGTGAGCGTGGGTCTCGCGGTATCATTGCAGCACTGGGGCCAG
ATGGTAAGCCCTCCCGTATCGTAGTTATCTACACGACGGGGAGTCAGGCAACTATGGATGAACGAAATAG
ACAGATCGCTGAGATAGGTGCCTCACTGATTAAGCATTGGTAACTGTCAGACCAAGTTTACTCATATATA
CTTTAGATTGATTTAAAACTTCATTTTTAATTTAAAAGGATCTAGGTGAAGATCCTTTTTGATAATCTCA
TGACCAAAATCCCTTAACGTGAGTTTTCGTTCCACTGAGCGTCAGACCCCGTAGAAAAGATCAAAGGATC
TTCTTGAGATCCTTTTTTTCTGCGCGTAATCTGCTGCTTGCAAACAAAAAAACCACCGCTACCAGCGGTG
GTTTGTTTGCCGGATCAAGAGCTACCAACTCTTTTTCCGAAGGTAACTGGCTTCAGCAGAGCGCAGATAC
CAAATACTGTTCTTCTAGTGTAGCCGTAGTTAGGCCACCACTTCAAGAACTCTGTAGCACCGCCTACATA
CCTCGCTCTGCTAATCCTGTTACCAGTGGCTGCTGCCAGTGGCGATAAGTCGTGTCTTACCGGGTTGGAC
TCAAGACGATAGTTACCGGATAAGGCGCAGCGGTCGGGCTGAACGGGGGGTTCGTGCACACAGCCCAGCT
TGGAGCGAACGACCTACACCGAACTGAGATACCTACAGCGTGAGCTATGAGAAAGCGCCACGCTTCCCGA
AGGGAGAAAGGCGGACAGGTATCCGGTAAGCGGCAGGGTCGGAACAGGAGAGCGCACGAGGGAGCTTCCA
GGGGGAAACGCCTGGTATCTTTATAGTCCTGTCGGGTTTCGCCACCTCTGACTTGAGCGTCGATTTTTGT
GATGCTCGTCAGGGGGGCGGAGCCTATGGAAAAACGCCAGCAACGCGGCCTTTTTACGGTTCCTGGCCTT
TTGCTGGCCTTTTGCTCACATGT
Features (pLannotate 1.2.2; 14 found; start..end, strand, type, name):
     12..39      +  repeat_region  AAV2 ITR (fragment): inverted terminal repeat of adeno-associated virus serotype 2 inverted
     68..95      +  repeat_region  AAV2 ITR (fragment): inverted terminal repeat of adeno-associated virus serotype 2 inverted
    675..1391    +  CDS            SYFP2: SYFP2 is a basic (constitutively fluorescent) yellow fluorescent protein published in 2006, derived from Aequorea victoria. It is reported to be a very rapidly-maturing monomer with moderate acid sensitivity.
   1431..1588    +  misc_feature   WPRE (fragment): woodchuck hepatitis virus posttranscriptional regulatory element
   1594..1674    +  misc_feature   WPRE (fragment): woodchuck hepatitis virus posttranscriptional regulatory element
   1691..1802    +  polyA_signal   bGH poly(A) signal: bovine growth hormone polyadenylation signal
   1920..2060    +  repeat_region  AAV2 ITR: inverted terminal repeat of adeno-associated virus serotype 2 inverted
   2065..2116    -  misc_feature   bom (fragment): basis of mobility region from pBR322
   2135..2590    +  rep_origin     f1 ori (sequence partly withheld): f1 bacteriophage origin of replication; arrow indicates direction of (+) strand synthesis
   2591..2640    -  misc_feature   bom (fragment): basis of mobility region from pBR322
   2742..2777    -  CDS            rop (fragment): Rop protein, which maintains plasmids at low copy number; rop
   2872..2976    +  promoter       AmpR promoter: bla
   2977..3837    +  CDS            AmpR: β-lactamase; bla; confers resistance to ampicillin, carbenicillin, and related antibiotics
   4008..4596    +  rep_origin     ori: high-copy-number ColE1/pMB1/pBR322/pUC origin of replication
