[The description below was written by a language model from this plasmid's Addgene catalogue record and pLannotate feature annotations shown in this document.]
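Description:
AiP1841 - pAAV-AiE2469m-minBG-SYFP2-WPRE-BGHpA is an AAV transfer plasmid built on a pAAV2 backbone and intended for packaging an enhancer-driven fluorescent reporter into recombinant adeno-associated virus for delivery to brain tissue. In bacteria it is maintained as a high-copy plasmid through a ColE1/pUC-type origin and selected with ampicillin via the β-lactamase gene and its native promoter. An f1 phage origin and small remnants of pBR322 bom and rop sequences are also present in the backbone. The annotated sequence is about 4.7 kb. One AAV2 inverted terminal repeat is detected in full downstream of the cassette, while the upstream repeat appears only as short fragments in the annotation, which is common for these structured repeats in sequencing-derived records.

Between the ITRs, the payload consists of the AiE2469m enhancer placed upstream of the minimal beta-globin promoter (minBG), which has little activity on its own and so makes expression dependent on the enhancer's cell-type specificity. Neither the enhancer nor minBG is picked up by the automated feature table, but both presumably lie in the unannotated stretch preceding the reporter. They drive SYFP2, a rapidly maturing monomeric yellow fluorescent protein derived from Aequorea victoria GFP. This is followed by WPRE sequence, detected as two short fragments consistent with a truncated form of the element, to boost transcript stability and expression, and then by a bovine growth hormone polyadenylation signal. The enhancer region is flanked by retained MluI and SgrAI sites, allowing it to be exchanged. The construct belongs to a collection of enhancer AAVs developed for genetic access to cortical cell types and serves to label the targeted populations of brain cells. The record does not state which population AiE2469m marks.
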