Addgene plasmid #220669: AiP1841 - pAAV-AiE2469m-minBG-SYFP2-WPRE-BGHpA
Purpose: AiE2469m is an enhancer sequence, designed to drive AAV-mediated transgene expression in specific populations of brain cells
Depositing lab: Allen Institute for Brain Science & Bosiljka Tasic. Depositing organization: Allen Institute. Publication: A suite of enhancer AAVs and transgenic mouse lines for genetic access to cortical cell types. Ben-Simon Y, Hooper M, Narayan S, Daigle TL, Dwivedi D, Way SW, Oster A, Stafford DA, Mich JK, Taormina MJ, Martinez RA, Opitz-Araya X, Roth JR, Alexander JR, Allen S, Amster A, Arbuckle J, Ayala A, Baker PM, Bakken TE, Barcelli T, Barta S, Bendrick J, Bertagnolli D, Bielstein C, Bishwakarma P, Bowlus J, Boyer G, Brouner K, Casian B, Casper T, Chakka AB, Chakrabarty R, Chance RK, Chavan S, Clark M, Colbert K, Collman F, Daniel S, Departee M, DiValentin P, Donadio N, Dotson N, Egdorf T, Fliss T, Gabitto M, Garcia J, Gary A, Gasperini M, Gloe J, Goldy J, Gore BB, Graybuck L, Greisman N, Haeseleer F, Halterman C, Haradon Z, Hastings SD, Helback O, Ho W, Hockemeyer D, Huang C, Huff S, Hunker A, Johansen N, Jones D, Juneau Z, Kalmbach B, Kannan M, Khem S, Kussick E, Kutsal R, Larsen R, Lee C, Lee AY, Leibly M, Lenz GH, Li S, Liang E, Lusk N, Madigan Z, Malloy J, Malone J, McCue R, Melchor J, Mollenkopf T, Moosman S, Morin E, Newman D, Ng L, Ngo K, Omstead V, Otto S, Oyama A, Pena N, Pham T, Phillips E, Pom CA, Potekhina L, Ransford S, Ray PL, Rette D, Reynoldson C, Rimorin C, Rocha D, Ruiz A, Sanchez REA, Sawyer L, Sedeno-Cortes A, Sevigny JP, Shapovalova N, Shepard N, Shulga L, Sigler AR, Siverts L, Soliman S, Somasundaram S, Staats B, Stewart K, Szelenyi E, Tieu M, Trader C, Tran A, van Velthoven CTJ, Walker M, Wang Y, Weed N, Wirthlin M, Wood T, Wynalda B, Yao Z, Zhou T, Ariza J, Dee N, Reding M, Ronellenfitch K, Mufti S, Sunkin SM, Smith KA, Esposito L, Waters J, Thyagarajan B, Yao S, Lein ES, Zeng H, Levi BP, Ngai J, Ting JT, Tasic B. Cell. 2025 May 16:S0092-8674(25)00513-6. doi: 10.1016/j.cell.2025.05.002. PubMed 40403729.
Backbone
  Vector backbone: pAAV2
  Vector type: AAV
Growth in bacteria
  Bacterial resistance: Ampicillin, 100 μg/mL
  Growth temperature: 37°C
  Growth strain: NEB Stable
  Copy number: High Copy
Gene/Insert
  Gene/Insert name: SYFP2
  Species: Synthetic
  Promoter: minBG
  Cloning method: Gibson Cloning
Terms and licenses: Academic/Nonprofit Terms; Industry Terms: Not Available to Industry
Depositor comments: 5' Cloning Site: MluI (not destroyed), 3' Cloning Site: SgrAI (not destroyed). Please visit https://doi.org/10.1101/2024.06.10.597244 for bioRxiv preprint.
How to cite: AiP1841 - pAAV-AiE2469m-minBG-SYFP2-WPRE-BGHpA was a gift from Allen Institute for Brain Science & Bosiljka Tasic (Addgene plasmid # 220669 ; http://n2t.net/addgene:220669 ; RRID:Addgene_220669)
